>Addgene plasmid #132335 | PV244 | depositor full sequence | sequence record 254112 | PV244 sequence 6289 bps
TTGGGTAACGCCAGGGTTTTCCCAGTCACGACGTTGTAAAACGACGGCCAGTGAATTGTAATACGACTCA
CTATAGGGCGAATTGGGTTACCCGGACCGAAGCTTGCATGCCTGCAGTGCAGCGTGACCCGGTCGTGCCC
CTCTCTAGAGATAATGAGCATTGCATGTCTAAGTTATAAAAAATTACCACATATTTTTTTTGTCACACTT
GTTTGAAGTGCAGTTTATCTATCTTTATACATATATTTAAACTTTACTCTACGAATAATATAATCTATAG
TACTACAATAATATCAGTGTTTTAGAGAATCATATAAATGAACAGTTAGACATGGTCTAAAGGACAATTG
AGTATTTTGACAACAGGACTCTACAGTTTTATCTTTTTAGTGTGCATGTGTTCTCCTTTTTTTTTGCAAA
TAGCTTCACCTATATAATACTTCATCCATTTTATTAGTACATCCATTTAGGGTTTAGGGTTAATGGTTTT
TATAGACTAATTTTTTTAGTACATCTATTTTATTCTATTTTAGCCTCTAAATTAAGAAAACTAAAACTCT
ATTTTAGTTTTTTTATTTAATAATTTAGATATAAAATAGAATAAAATAAAGTGACTAAAAATTAAACAAA
TACCCTTTAAGAAATTAAAAAAACTAAGGAAACATTTTTCTTGTTTCGAGTAGATAATGCCAGCCTGTTA
AACGCCGTCGACGAGTCTAACGGACACCAACCAGCGAACCAGCAGCGTCGCGTCGGGCCAAGCGAAGCAG
ACGGCACGGCATCTCTGTCGCTGCCTCTGGACCCCTCTCGAGAGTTCCGCTCCACCGTTGGACTTGCTCC
GCTGTCGGCATCCAGAAATTGCGTGGCGGAGCGGCAGACGTGAGCCGGCACGGCAGGCGGCCTCCTCCTC
CTCTCACGGCACCGGCAGCTACGGGGGATTCCTTTCCCACCGCTCCTTCGCTTTCCCTTCCTCGCCCGCC
GTAATAAATAGACACCCCCTCCACACCCTCTTTCCCCAACCTCGTGTTGTTCGGAGCGCACACACACACA
ACCAGATCTCCCCCAAATCCACCCGTCGGCACCTCCGCTTCAAGGTACGCCGCTCGTCCTCCCCCCCCCC
CCTCTCTACCTTCTCTAGATCGGCGTTCCGGTCCATGCATGGTTAGGGCCCGGTAGTTCTACTTCTGTTC
ATGTTTGTGTTAGATCCGTGTTTGTGTTAGATCCGTGCTGCTAGCGTTCGTACACGGATGCGACCTGTAC
GTCAGACACGTTCTGATTGCTAACTTGCCAGTGTTTCTCTTTGGGGAATCCTGGGATGGCTCTAGCCGTT
CCGCAGACGGGATCGATTTCATGATTTTTTTTGTTTCGTTGCATAGGGTTTGGTTTGCCCTTTTCCTTTA
TTTCAATATATGCCGTGCACTTGTTTGTCGGGTCATCTTTTCATGCTTTTTTTTGTCTTGGTTGTGATGA
TGTGGTCTGGTTGGGCGGTCGTTCTAGATCGGAGTAGAATTCTGTTTCAAACTACCTGGTGGATTTATTA
ATTTTGGATCTGTATGTGTGTGCCATACATATTCATAGTTACGAATTGAAGATGATGGATGGAAATATCG
ATCTAGGATAGGTATACATGTTGATGCGGGTTTTACTGATGCATATACAGAGATGCTTTTTGTTCGCTTG
GTTGTGATGATGTGGTGTGGTTGGGCGGTCGTTCATTCGTTCTAGATCGGAGTAGAATACTGTTTCAAAC
TACCTGGTGTATTTATTAATTTTGGAACTGTATGTGTGTGTCATACATCTTCATAGTTACGAGTTTAAGA
TGGATGGAAATATCGATCTAGGATAGGTATACATGTTGATGTGGGTTTTACTGATGCATATACATGATGG
CATATGCAGCATCTATTCATATGCTCTAACCTTGAGTACCTATCTATTATAATAAACAAGTATGTTTTAT
AATTATTTTGATCTTGATATACTTGGATGATGGCATATGCAGCAGCTATATGTGGATTTTTTTAGCCCTG
CCTTCATACGCTATTTATTTGCTTGGTACTGTTTCTTTTGTCGATGCTCACCCTGTTGTTTGGTGTTACT
TCTGCAGGTCGACTCTAGAGGATCCATGAGCCAGCATACTAAACAGACCGTCTGGACCGTCACCAAGAAG
ATCATCTTCAAGCTCAGCAACCAAAAGGAGGAAACCTACGACAAGGCCACCCTCGCCAAGGTCAGAAAGA
CCCTCGGCAAGCCCCTCAGCGAGGCCACCGAGATCTGGCCCATCCTCTTCGAGAACCTCCCCGAGGAGTT
CCTCAGCAGCTACCAGCAACCAAGCTACGAGGAGCTCGCCATCTACACCGCCCTCCAGCTCTACGCCCTC
CACCAGCAGGGCGTCAGCACCTCCGTCATGCTGGACGACAGCAAGCCCTATGAAAATATAGGCAGCGCCC
TCGGGAAGCTGAGGAAGGAGGACGACACCACCAGCATCGACAGGAGGTTCAACACCATGATCACCAGCAG
CACCTTCGAGGAGCTCACCTACCACCTCAGGCACCTCATCAGCCTCCTCAAGGTCGAGTCCCCCGTCATC
CAGGTCGACTACAGCGGCCTCGCCAACGACCTCTACTGGTTCCTCAATAATAGCCAGGAGAACGTCAGGC
TCAACTGGGCCCGCGCCTACTACAAGCAAATTAAAGGCGAGAAGAACAACGACAACAGCCGCGCCGACCC
CAAGAAGAAGAGGAAGGTCTAGTCTTCGTAAGTTAACCTAGACTTGTCCATCTTCTGGATTGGCCAACTT
AATTAATGTATGAAATAAAAGGATGCACACATAGTGACATGCTAATCACTATAATGTGGGCATCAAAGTT
GTGTGTTATGTGTAATTACTAGTTATCTGAATAAAAGAGAAAGAGATCATCCATATTTCTTATCCTAAAT
GAATGTCACGTGTCTTTATAATTCTTTGATGAACCAGATGCATTTCATTAACCAAATCCATATACATATA
AATATTAATCATATATAATTAATATCAATTGGGTTAGCAAAACAAATCTAGTCTAGGTGTGTTTTGCGAA
TGCGGCCGCCACCGCGGTGGAGCTCGAATTCCGGTCCGGGTCACCCAGCTTGAGTATTCTATAGTGTCAC
CTAAATAGCTTGGCGTAATCATGGTCATAGCTGTTTCCTGTGTGAAATTGTTATCCGCTCACAATTCCAC
ACAACATACGAGCCGGAAGCATAAAGCATAAAGTGTAAAGCCTGGGGTGCCTAATGAGTGAGCTAACTCA
CATTAATTGCGTTGCGCTCACTGCCCGCTTTCCAGTCGGGAAACCTGTCGTGCCAGCTGCATTAATGAAT
CGGCCAACGCGCGGGGAGAGGCGGTTTGCGTATTGGGCGCTCTTCCGCTTCCTCGCTCACTGACTCGCTG
CGCTCGGTCGTTCGGCTGCGGCGAGCGGTATCAGCTCACTCAAAGGCGGTAATACGGTTATCCACAGAAT
CAGGGGATAACGCAGGAAAGAACATGTGAGCAAAAGGCCAGCAAAAGGCCAGGAACCGTAAAAAGGCCGC
GTTGCTGGCGTTTTTCCATAGGCTCCGCCCCCCTGACGAGCATCACAAAAATCGACGCTCAAGTCAGAGG
TGGCGAAACCCGACAGGACTATAAAGATACCAGGCGTTTCCCCCTGGAAGCTCCCTCGTGCGCTCTCCTG
TTCCGACCCTGCCGCTTACCGGATACCTGTCCGCCTTTCTCCCTTCGGGAAGCGTGGCGCTTTCTCATAG
CTCACGCTGTAGGTATCTCAGTTCGGTGTAGGTCGTTCGCTCCAAGCTGGGCTGTGTGCACGAACCCCCC
GTTCAGCCCGACCGCTGCGCCTTATCCGGTAACTATCGTCTTGAGTCCAACCCGGTAAGACACGACTTAT
CGCCACTGGCAGCAGCCACTGGTAACAGGATTAGCAGAGCGAGGTATGTAGGCGGTGCTACAGAGTTCTT
GAAGTGGTGGCCTAACTACGGCTACACTAGAAGAACAGTATTTGGTATCTGCGCTCTGCTGAAGCCAGTT
ACCTTCGGAAAAAGAGTTGGTAGCTCTTGATCCGGCAAACAAACCACCGCTGGTAGCGGTGGTTTTTTTG
TTTGCAAGCAGCAGATTACGCGCAGAAAAAAAGGATCTCAAGAAGATCCTTTGATCTTTTCTACGGGGTC
TGACGCTCAGTGGAACGAAAACTCACGTTAAGGGATTTTGGTCATGGAGCCACGTTGTGTCTCAAAATCT
CTGATGTTACATTGCACAAGATAAAAATATATCATCATGAACAATAAAACTGTCTGCTTACATAAACAGT
AATACAAGGGGTGTTATGAGCCATATTCAACGGGAAACGTCTTGCTCGAGGCCGCGATTAAATTCCAACA
TGGATGCTGATTTATATGGGTATAAATGGGCTCGCGATAATGTCGGGCAATCAGGTGCGACAATCTATCG
ATTGTATGGGAAGCCCGATGCGCCAGAGTTGTTTCTGAAACATGGCAAAGGTAGCGTTGCCAATGATGTT
ACAGATGAGATGGTCAGACTAAACTGGCTGACGGAATTTATGCCTCTTCCGACCATCAAGCATTTTATCC
GTACTCCTGATGATGCATGGTTACTCACCACTGCGATCCCCGGAAAAACAGCATTCCAGGTATTAGAAGA
ATATCCTGATTCAGGTGAAAATATTGTTGATGCGCTGGCAGTGTTCCTGCGCCGGTTGCATTCGATTCCT
GTTTGTAATTGTCCTTTTAACAGCGATCGCGTATTTCGTCTCGCTCAGGCGCAATCACGAATGAATAACG
GTTTGGTTGATGCGAGTGATTTTGATGACGAGCGTAATGGCTGGCCTGTTGAACAAGTCTGGAAAGAAAT
GCATAAACTTTTGCCATTCTCACCGGATTCAGTCGTCACTCATGGTGATTTCTCACTTGATAACCTTATT
TTTGACGAGGGGAAATTAATAGGTTGTATTGATGTTGGACGAGTCGGAATCGCAGACCGATACCAGGATC
TTGCCATCCTATGGAACTGCCTCGGTGAGTTTTCTCCTTCATTACAGAAACGGCTTTTTCAGAAATATGG
TATTGATAATCCTGATATGAATAAATTGCAGTTTCATTTGATGCTCGATGAGTTTTTCTAATCAGAATTG
GTTAATTGGTTGTAACACTGGCAGAGCATTACGCTGACTTGACGGGACGGCGGCTTTGTTGAATAAATCG
AACTTTTGCTGAGTTGAAGGATCAGATCACGCATCTTCCCGACAACGCAGACCGTTCCGTGGCAAAGCAA
AAGTTCAAAATCACCAACTGGTCCACCTACAACAAAGCTCTCATCAACCGTGGCTCCCTCACTTTCTGGC
TGGATGATGGGGCGATTCAGGCCTGGTATGAGTCAGCAACACCTTCTTCACGAGCCATGACATTAACCTA
TAAAAATAGGCGTATCACGAGGCCCTTTCGTCTCGCGCGTTTCGGTGATGACGGTGAAAACCTCTGACAC
ATGCAGCTCCCGGAGACGGTCACAGCTTGTCTGTAAGCGGATGCCGGGAGCAGACAAGCCCGTCAGGGCG
CGTCAGCGGGTGTTGGCGGGTGTCGGGGCTGGCTTAACTATGCGGCATCAGAGCAGATTGTACTGAGAGT
GCACCATATGCGGTGTGAAATACCGCACAGATGCGTAAGGAGAAAATACCGCATCAGGAAATTGTAAGCG
TTAATATTTTGTTAAAATTCGCGTTAAATTTTTGTTAAATCAGCTCATTTTTTAACCAATAGGCCGAAAT
CGGCAAAATCCCTTATAAATCAAAAGAATAGACCGAGATAGGGT
[37 nt withheld, positions 5855-5891]
AAAGAACGTGGACTCCAACGTCAAAGG
[49 nt withheld, positions 5919-5967]
T
[91 nt withheld, positions 5969-6059]
G
[124 nt withheld, positions 6061-6184]
CCATTCGCCATTCAGGCTGCGCAACTGTTGGGAAGGGCGATCGGTGCGGGCCTCTTCGCTATTACGCCAG
CTGGCGAAAGGGGGATGTGCTGCAAGGCGATTAAG
Features (pLannotate 1.2.2; 15 found; start..end, strand, type, name):
     59..77      +  promoter       T7 promoter: promoter for bacteriophage T7 RNA polymerase
    112..2107    +  promoter       Ubi promoter: maize polyubiquitin gene promoter
   3082..3105    -  misc_feature   MCS (fragment): pBluescript multiple cloning site
   3138..3156    -  promoter       SP6 promoter: promoter for bacteriophage SP6 RNA polymerase
   3198..3214    -  protein_bind   lac operator: The lac repressor binds to the lac operator to inhibit transcription in E. coli. This inhibition can be relieved by adding lactose or isopropyl-β-D-thiogalactopyranoside (IPTG). lac repressor encoded by lacI
   3222..3246    -  promoter       lac promoter (fragment): promoter for the E. coli lac operon
   3274..3295    -  protein_bind   CAP binding site: CAP binding activates transcription in the presence of cAMP. E. coli catabolite activator protein
   3308..3400    -  CDS            lacI (fragment): lac repressor; lacI; The lac repressor binds to the lac operator to inhibit transcription in E. coli. This inhibition can be relieved by adding lactose or isopropyl-β-D-thiogalactopyranoside (IPTG).
   3583..4171    -  rep_origin     ori: high-copy-number ColE1/pMB1/pBR322/pUC origin of replication
   4356..5171    +  CDS            KanR: aminoglycoside phosphotransferase; aph(3')-Ia; confers resistance to kanamycin in bacteria or G418 (Geneticin®) in eukaryotes
   5312..5494    +  CDS            TRA2_ECOLX (fragment): Protein predicted: Swiss-Prot protein existence level 4. Required for transposition of transposon Tn903. From Escherichia coli.
   5492..5527    +  CDS            rop (fragment): Rop protein, which maintains plasmids at low copy number; rop
   5629..5728    +  misc_feature   bom (fragment): basis of mobility region from pBR322
   5756..6184    -  rep_origin     f1 ori (sequence partly withheld): f1 bacteriophage origin of replication; arrow indicates direction of (+) strand synthesis
   6188..56      -  CDS            lacZα (fragment) (across the origin): LacZα fragment of β-galactosidase; lacZ fragment
