>Addgene plasmid #132335 | PV244 | addgene full sequence | sequence record 258176 | Addgene NGS Result
CACACACACAACCAGATCTCCCCCAAATCCACCCGTCGGCACCTCCGCTTCAAGGTACGCCGCTCGTCCT
CCCCCCCCCCCTCTCTACCTTCTCTAGATCGGCGTTCCGGTCCATGCATGGTTAGGGCCCGGTAGTTCTA
CTTCTGTTCATGTTTGTGTTAGATCCGTGTTTGTGTTAGATCCGTGCTGCTAGCGTTCGTACACGGATGC
GACCTGTACGTCAGACACGTTCTGATTGCTAACTTGCCAGTGTTTCTCTTTGGGGAATCCTGGGATGGCT
CTAGCCGTTCCGCAGACGGGATCGATTTCATGATTTTTTTTGTTTCGTTGCATAGGGTTTGGTTTGCCCT
TTTCCTTTATTTCAATATATGCCGTGCACTTGTTTGTCGGGTCATCTTTTCATGCTTTTTTTTGTCTTGG
TTGTGATGATGTGGTCTGGTTGGGCGGTCGTTCTAGATCGGAGTAGAATTCTGTTTCAAACTACCTGGTG
GATTTATTAATTTTGGATCTGTATGTGTGTGCCATACATATTCATAGTTACGAATTGAAGATGATGGATG
GAAATATCGATCTAGGATAGGTATACATGTTGATGCGGGTTTTACTGATGCATATACAGAGATGCTTTTT
GTTCGCTTGGTTGTGATGATGTGGTGTGGTTGGGCGGTCGTTCATTCGTTCTAGATCGGAGTAGAATACT
GTTTCAAACTACCTGGTGTATTTATTAATTTTGGAACTGTATGTGTGTGTCATACATCTTCATAGTTACG
AGTTTAAGATGGATGGAAATATCGATCTAGGATAGGTATACATGTTGATGTGGGTTTTACTGATGCATAT
ACATGATGGCATATGCAGCATCTATTCATATGCTCTAACCTTGAGTACCTATCTATTATAATAAACAAGT
ATGTTTTATAATTATTTTGATCTTGATATACTTGGATGATGGCATATGCAGCAGCTATATGTGGATTTTT
TTAGCCCTGCCTTCATACGCTATTTATTTGCTTGGTACTGTTTCTTTTGTCGATGCTCACCCTGTTGTTT
GGTGTTACTTCTGCAGGTCGACTCTAGAGGATCCATGAGCCAGCATACTAAACAGACCGTCTGGACCGTC
ACCAAGAAGATCATCTTCAAGCTCAGCAACCAAAAGGAGGAAACCTACGACAAGGCCACCCTCGCCAAGG
TCAGAAAGACCCTCGGCAAGCCCCTCAGCGAGGCCACCGAGATCTGGCCCATCCTCTTCGAGAACCTCCC
CGAGGAGTTCCTCAGCAGCTACCAGCAACCAAGCTACGAGGAGCTCGCCATCTACACCGCCCTCCAGCTC
TACGCCCTCCACCAGCAGGGCGTCAGCACCTCCGTCATGCTGGACGACAGCAAGCCCTATGAAAATATAG
GCAGCGCCCTCGGGAAGCTGAGGAAGGAGGACGACACCACCAGCATCGACAGGAGGTTCAACACCATGAT
CACCAGCAGCACCTTCGAGGAGCTCACCTACCACCTCAGGCACCTCATCAGCCTCCTCAAGGTCGAGTCC
CCCGTCATCCAGGTCGACTACAGCGGCCTCGCCAACGACCTCTACTGGTTCCTCAATAATAGCCAGGAGA
ACGTCAGGCTCAACTGGGCCCGCGCCTACTACAAGCAAATTAAAGGCGAGAAGAACAACGACAACAGCCG
CGCCGACCCCAAGAAGAAGAGGAAGGTCTAGTCTTCGTAAGTTAACCTAGACTTGTCCATCTTCTGGATT
GGCCAACTTAATTAATGTATGAAATAAAAGGATGCACACATAGTGACATGCTAATCACTATAATGTGGGC
ATCAAAGTTGTGTGTTATGTGTAATTACTAGTTATCTGAATAAAAGAGAAAGAGATCATCCATATTTCTT
ATCCTAAATGAATGTCACGTGTCTTTATAATTCTTTGATGAACCAGATGCATTTCATTAACCAAATCCAT
ATACATATAAATATTAATCATATATAATTAATATCAATTGGGTTAGCAAAACAAATCTAGTCTAGGTGTG
TTTTGCGAATGCGGCCGCCACCGCGGTGGAGCTCGAATTCCGGTCCGGGTCACCCAGCTTGAGTATTCTA
TAGTGTCACCTAAATAGCTTGGCGTAATCATGGTCATAGCTGTTTCCTGTGTGAAATTGTTATCCGCTCA
CAATTCCACACAACATACGAGCCGGAAGCATAAAGTGTAAAGCCTGGGGTGCCTAATGAGTGAGCTAACT
CACATTAATTGCGTTGCGCTCACTGCCCGCTTTCCAGTCGGGAAACCTGTCGTGCCAGCTGCATTAATGA
ATCGGCCAACGCGCGGGGAGAGGCGGTTTGCGTATTGGGCGCTCTTCCGCTTCCTCGCTCACTGACTCGC
TGCGCTCGGTCGTTCGGCTGCGGCGAGCGGTATCAGCTCACTCAAAGGCGGTAATACGGTTATCCACAGA
ATCAGGGGATAACGCAGGAAAGAACATGTGAGCAAAAGGCCAGCAAAAGGCCAGGAACCGTAAAAAGGCC
GCGTTGCTGGCGTTTTTCCATAGGCTCCGCCCCCCTGACGAGCATCACAAAAATCGACGCTCAAGTCAGA
GGTGGCGAAACCCGACAGGACTATAAAGATACCAGGCGTTTCCCCCTGGAAGCTCCCTCGTGCGCTCTCC
TGTTCCGACCCTGCCGCTTACCGGATACCTGTCCGCCTTTCTCCCTTCGGGAAGCGTGGCGCTTTCTCAT
AGCTCACGCTGTAGGTATCTCAGTTCGGTGTAGGTCGTTCGCTCCAAGCTGGGCTGTGTGCACGAACCCC
CCGTTCAGCCCGACCGCTGCGCCTTATCCGGTAACTATCGTCTTGAGTCCAACCCGGTAAGACACGACTT
ATCGCCACTGGCAGCAGCCACTGGTAACAGGATTAGCAGAGCGAGGTATGTAGGCGGTGCTACAGAGTTC
TTGAAGTGGTGGCCTAACTACGGCTACACTAGAAGAACAGTATTTGGTATCTGCGCTCTGCTGAAGCCAG
TTACCTTCGGAAAAAGAGTTGGTAGCTCTTGATCCGGCAAACAAACCACCGCTGGTAGCGGTGGTTTTTT
TGTTTGCAAGCAGCAGATTACGCGCAGAAAAAAAGGATCTCAAGAAGATCCTTTGATCTTTTCTACGGGG
TCTGACGCTCAGTGGAACGAAAACTCACGTTAAGGGATTTTGGTCATGGAGCCACGTTGTGTCTCAAAAT
CTCTGATGTTACATTGCACAAGATAAAAATATATCATCATGAACAATAAAACTGTCTGCTTACATAAACA
GTAATACAAGGGGTGTTATGAGCCATATTCAACGGGAAACGTCTTGCTCGAGGCCGCGATTAAATTCCAA
CATGGATGCTGATTTATATGGGTATAAATGGGCTCGCGATAATGTCGGGCAATCAGGTGCGACAATCTAT
CGATTGTATGGGAAGCCCGATGCGCCAGAGTTGTTTCTGAAACATGGCAAAGGTAGCGTTGCCAATGATG
TTACAGATGAGATGGTCAGACTAAACTGGCTGACGGAATTTATGCCTCTTCCGACCATCAAGCATTTTAT
CCGTACTCCTGATGATGCATGGTTACTCACCACTGCGATCCCCGGAAAAACAGCATTCCAGGTATTAGAA
GAATATCCTGATTCAGGTGAAAATATTGTTGATGCGCTGGCAGTGTTCCTGCGCCGGTTGCATTCGATTC
CTGTTTGTAATTGTCCTTTTAACAGCGATCGCGTATTTCGTCTCGCTCAGGCGCAATCACGAATGAATAA
CGGTTTGGTTGATGCGAGTGATTTTGATGACGAGCGTAATGGCTGGCCTGTTGAACAAGTCTGGAAAGAA
ATGCATAAACTTTTGCCATTCTCACCGGATTCAGTCGTCACTCATGGTGATTTCTCACTTGATAACCTTA
TTTTTGACGAGGGGAAATTAATAGGTTGTATTGATGTTGGACGAGTCGGAATCGCAGACCGATACCAGGA
TCTTGCCATCCTATGGAACTGCCTCGGTGAGTTTTCTCCTTCATTACAGAAACGGCTTTTTCAGAAATAT
GGTATTGATAATCCTGATATGAATAAATTGCAGTTTCATTTGATGCTCGATGAGTTTTTCTAATCAGAAT
TGGTTAATTGGTTGTAACACTGGCAGAGCATTACGCTGACTTGACGGGACGGCGGCTTTGTTGAATAAAT
CGAACTTTTGCTGAGTTGAAGGATCAGATCACGCATCTTCCCGACAACGCAGACCGTTCCGTGGCAAAGC
AAAAGTTCAAAATCACCAACTGGTCCACCTACAACAAAGCTCTCATCAACCGTGGCTCCCTCACTTTCTG
GCTGGATGATGGGGCGATTCAGGCCTGGTATGAGTCAGCAACACCTTCTTCACGAGCCATGACATTAACC
TATAAAAATAGGCGTATCACGAGGCCCTTTCGTCTCGCGCGTTTCGGTGATGACGGTGAAAACCTCTGAC
ACATGCAGCTCCCGGAGACGGTCACAGCTTGTCTGTAAGCGGATGCCGGGAGCAGACAAGCCCGTCAGGG
CGCGTCAGCGGGTGTTGGCGGGTGTCGGGGCTGGCTTAACTATGCGGCATCAGAGCAGATTGTACTGAGA
GTGCACCATATGCGGTGTGAAATACCGCACAGATGCGTAAGGAGAAAATACCGCATCAGGAAATTGTAAG
CGTTAATATTTTGTTAAAATTCGCGTTAAATTTTTGTTAAATCAGCTCATTTTTTAACCAATAGGCCGAA
ATCGGCAAAATCCCTTATAAATCAAAAGAATAGACCGAGATAGGGT
[37 nt withheld, positions 4807-4843]
AAAGAACGTGGACTCCAACGTCAAAGG
[49 nt withheld, positions 4871-4919]
T
[91 nt withheld, positions 4921-5011]
G
[124 nt withheld, positions 5013-5136]
CCATTCGCCATTCAGGCTGCGCAACTGTTGGGAAGGGCGATCGGTGCGGGCCTCTTCGCTATTACGCCAG
CTGGCGAAAGGGGGATGTGCTGCAAGGCGATTAAGTTGGGTAACGCCAGGGTTTTCCCAGTCACGACGTT
GTAAAACGACGGCCAGTGAATTGTAATACGACTCACTATAGGGCGAATTGGGTTACCCGGACCGAAGCTT
GCATGCCTGCAGTGCAGCGTGACCCGGTCGTGCCCCTCTCTAGAGATAATGAGCATTGCATGTCTAAGTT
ATAAAAAATTACCACATATTTTTTTTGTCACACTTGTTTGAAGTGCAGTTTATCTATCTTTATACATATA
TTTAAACTTTACTCTACGAATAATATAATCTATAGTACTACAATAATATCAGTGTTTTAGAGAATCATAT
AAATGAACAGTTAGACATGGTCTAAAGGACAATTGAGTATTTTGACAACAGGACTCTACAGTTTTATCTT
TTTAGTGTGCATGTGTTCTCCTTTTTTTTTGCAAATAGCTTCACCTATATAATACTTCATCCATTTTATT
AGTACATCCATTTAGGGTTTAGGGTTAATGGTTTTTATAGACTAATTTTTTTAGTACATCTATTTTATTC
TATTTTAGCCTCTAAATTAAGAAAACTAAAACTCTATTTTAGTTTTTTTATTTAATAATTTAGATATAAA
ATAGAATAAAATAAAGTGACTAAAAATTAAACAAATACCCTTTAAGAAATTAAAAAAACTAAGGAAACAT
TTTTCTTGTTTCGAGTAGATAATGCCAGCCTGTTAAACGCCGTCGACGAGTCTAACGGACACCAACCAGC
GAACCAGCAGCGTCGCGTCGGGCCAAGCGAAGCAGACGGCACGGCATCTCTGTCGCTGCCTCTGGACCCC
TCTCGAGAGTTCCGCTCCACCGTTGGACTTGCTCCGCTGTCGGCATCCAGAAATTGCGTGGCGGAGCGGC
AGACGTGAGCCGGCACGGCAGGCGGCCTCCTCCTCCTCTCACGGCACCGGCAGCTACGGGGGATTCCTTT
CCCACCGCTCCTTCGCTTTCCCTTCCTCGCCCGCCGTAATAAATAGACACCCCCTCCACACCCTCTTTCC
CCAACCTCGTGTTGTTCGGAGCGCA
Features (pLannotate 1.2.2; 15 found; start..end, strand, type, name):
   2041..2064    -  misc_feature   MCS (fragment): pBluescript multiple cloning site
   2097..2115    -  promoter       SP6 promoter: promoter for bacteriophage SP6 RNA polymerase
   2157..2173    -  protein_bind   lac operator: The lac repressor binds to the lac operator to inhibit transcription in E. coli. This inhibition can be relieved by adding lactose or isopropyl-β-D-thiogalactopyranoside (IPTG). lac repressor encoded by lacI
   2181..2211    -  promoter       lac promoter: promoter for the E. coli lac operon
   2226..2247    -  protein_bind   CAP binding site: CAP binding activates transcription in the presence of cAMP. E. coli catabolite activator protein
   2260..2352    -  CDS            lacI (fragment): lac repressor; lacI; The lac repressor binds to the lac operator to inhibit transcription in E. coli. This inhibition can be relieved by adding lactose or isopropyl-β-D-thiogalactopyranoside (IPTG).
   2535..3123    -  rep_origin     ori: high-copy-number ColE1/pMB1/pBR322/pUC origin of replication
   3308..4123    +  CDS            KanR: aminoglycoside phosphotransferase; aph(3')-Ia; confers resistance to kanamycin in bacteria or G418 (Geneticin®) in eukaryotes
   4264..4446    +  CDS            TRA2_ECOLX (fragment): Protein predicted: Swiss-Prot protein existence level 4. Required for transposition of transposon Tn903. From Escherichia coli.
   4444..4479    +  CDS            rop (fragment): Rop protein, which maintains plasmids at low copy number; rop
   4581..4680    +  misc_feature   bom (fragment): basis of mobility region from pBR322
   4708..5136    -  rep_origin     f1 ori (sequence partly withheld): f1 bacteriophage origin of replication; arrow indicates direction of (+) strand synthesis
   5140..5297    -  CDS            lacZα (fragment): LacZα fragment of β-galactosidase; lacZ fragment
   5300..5318    +  promoter       T7 promoter: promoter for bacteriophage T7 RNA polymerase
   5353..1066    +  promoter       Ubi promoter (across the origin): maize polyubiquitin gene promoter
