[The description below was written by a language model from this plasmid's Addgene catalogue record and pLannotate feature annotations shown in this document.]
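Description:
PV244 is a plant expression plasmid built on the PHP17720 backbone that carries a constitutive expression cassette for CasB, a subunit of the type I-E CRISPR-Cascade complex, intended for use in maize (Zea mays). The CasB coding sequence originates from Streptococcus thermophilus and was codon optimized for expression and stability in maize, then assembled into the vector by Gibson cloning. In E. coli the plasmid is maintained at high copy through a ColE1/pUC-type origin and selected with kanamycin via an aph(3')-Ia aminoglycoside phosphotransferase gene. An f1 phage origin is also present, along with cloning-vector remnants such as lacZα, lacI, rop and bom fragments, a lac promoter/operator region, and flanking T7 and SP6 promoters.

Two sequence records, a depositor sequence of 6,289 nt and a sequencing result of 6,281 nt, give essentially the same map with different start coordinates. In both, the roughly 2 kb maize polyubiquitin (Ubi) promoter, a strong constitutive promoter widely used in monocots, sits just downstream of the T7 promoter and points into an unannotated stretch of about 1 kb that ends at a multiple cloning site fragment. The automated annotation does not label the CasB open reading frame, which presumably occupies this gap, nor any terminator, nuclear localization signal or tag, so those details cannot be confirmed from the record. No plant selectable marker or T-DNA borders are annotated. The associated work concerns repurposing type I-E Cascade for gene activation in plants, which suggests PV244 supplies the CasB component alongside plasmids expressing the other Cascade subunits and guide RNA.
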