Addgene plasmid #132335: PV244
Purpose: CasB constitutive expression cassette for Zea mays
Depositing lab: Joshua Young. Depositing organization: Corteva Agriscience. Publication: The repurposing of type I-E CRISPR-Cascade for gene activation in plants. Young JK, Gasior SL, Jones S, Wang L, Navarro P, Vickroy B, Barrangou R. Commun Biol. 2019 Oct 18;2:383. doi: 10.1038/s42003-019-0637-6. eCollection 2019. PubMed 31646186.
Backbone
  Vector backbone: PHP17720
  Vector type: Plant Expression
Growth in bacteria
  Bacterial resistance: Kanamycin, 50 μg/mL
  Growth temperature: 37°C
  Growth strain: DH5alpha
  Copy number: High Copy
Gene/Insert
  Gene/Insert name: CasB
  Species: Streptococcus thermophilus
  Mutation: Codon optimize for expression and stability in Zea mays
  Cloning method: Gibson Cloning
Terms and licenses: Academic/Nonprofit Terms; Industry Terms: Not Available to Industry
How to cite: PV244 was a gift from Joshua Young (Addgene plasmid # 132335 ; http://n2t.net/addgene:132335 ; RRID:Addgene_132335)
